Addgene plasmid #163498: AiP11621 - pAAV-hsA2-eHGT_128h-minRho-SYFP2-WPRE3-BGHpA (Alias: CN1621)
Purpose: Direct-expressing SYFP2 AAV Virus
Depositing lab: Allen Institute for Brain Science & Boaz Levi. Depositing organization: Allen Institute. Publication: A suite of enhancer AAVs and transgenic mouse lines for genetic access to cortical cell types. Ben-Simon Y, Hooper M, Narayan S, Daigle TL, Dwivedi D, Way SW, Oster A, Stafford DA, Mich JK, Taormina MJ, Martinez RA, Opitz-Araya X, Roth JR, Alexander JR, Allen S, Amster A, Arbuckle J, Ayala A, Baker PM, Bakken TE, Barcelli T, Barta S, Bendrick J, Bertagnolli D, Bielstein C, Bishwakarma P, Bowlus J, Boyer G, Brouner K, Casian B, Casper T, Chakka AB, Chakrabarty R, Chance RK, Chavan S, Clark M, Colbert K, Collman F, Daniel S, Departee M, DiValentin P, Donadio N, Dotson N, Egdorf T, Fliss T, Gabitto M, Garcia J, Gary A, Gasperini M, Gloe J, Goldy J, Gore BB, Graybuck L, Greisman N, Haeseleer F, Halterman C, Haradon Z, Hastings SD, Helback O, Ho W, Hockemeyer D, Huang C, Huff S, Hunker A, Johansen N, Jones D, Juneau Z, Kalmbach B, Kannan M, Khem S, Kussick E, Kutsal R, Larsen R, Lee C, Lee AY, Leibly M, Lenz GH, Li S, Liang E, Lusk N, Madigan Z, Malloy J, Malone J, McCue R, Melchor J, Mollenkopf T, Moosman S, Morin E, Newman D, Ng L, Ngo K, Omstead V, Otto S, Oyama A, Pena N, Pham T, Phillips E, Pom CA, Potekhina L, Ransford S, Ray PL, Rette D, Reynoldson C, Rimorin C, Rocha D, Ruiz A, Sanchez REA, Sawyer L, Sedeno-Cortes A, Sevigny JP, Shapovalova N, Shepard N, Shulga L, Sigler AR, Siverts L, Soliman S, Somasundaram S, Staats B, Stewart K, Szelenyi E, Tieu M, Trader C, Tran A, van Velthoven CTJ, Walker M, Wang Y, Weed N, Wirthlin M, Wood T, Wynalda B, Yao Z, Zhou T, Ariza J, Dee N, Reding M, Ronellenfitch K, Mufti S, Sunkin SM, Smith KA, Esposito L, Waters J, Thyagarajan B, Yao S, Lein ES, Zeng H, Levi BP, Ngai J, Ting JT, Tasic B. Cell. 2025 May 16:S0092-8674(25)00513-6. doi: 10.1016/j.cell.2025.05.002. PubMed 40403729.
Backbone
  Vector backbone: rAAV-hsA2-eHGT_128h-minRho-SYFP2-WPRE3-BGHpA
  Backbone manufacturer: Allen Institute
  Vector type: AAV
Growth in bacteria
  Bacterial resistance: Ampicillin, 100 μg/mL
  Growth temperature: 37°C
  Growth strain: NEB Stable
  Copy number: High Copy
Gene/Insert
  Gene/Insert name: SYFP2
  Species: Synthetic
  Insert size (bp): 720
  Promoter: MinRho
  Cloning method: Ligation Independent Cloning
  Sequencing primers: 5′ AGCGCACGAGGGAGCTT; 3′ ACGTCGCCGTCCAGCTC
Terms and licenses: Academic/Nonprofit Terms; Industry Terms: Not Available to Industry
Depositor comments: Funded by BRAIN initiative.
How to cite: AiP11621 - pAAV-hsA2-eHGT_128h-minRho-SYFP2-WPRE3-BGHpA (Alias: CN1621) was a gift from Allen Institute for Brain Science & Boaz Levi (Addgene plasmid # 163498 ; http://n2t.net/addgene:163498 ; RRID:Addgene_163498)
