[The description below was written by a language model from this plasmid's Addgene catalogue record and pLannotate feature annotations shown in this document.]
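Description:
AiP11621 - pAAV-hsA2-eHGT_128h-minRho-SYFP2-WPRE3-BGHpA (alias CN1621) is a recombinant AAV transfer plasmid of about 5 kb, built for packaging an enhancer-driven fluorescent reporter into AAV particles. It is propagated in bacteria as a high-copy plasmid through a ColE1/pUC-type origin and selected with ampicillin via the β-lactamase gene and its own promoter. The backbone also carries an f1 phage origin and small remnants of pBR322 bom and rop sequences. The recorded recombination-deficient growth strain is consistent with the need to keep the repetitive ITRs intact. The annotation finds one complete AAV2 inverted terminal repeat downstream of the cassette and only short ITR fragments at the upstream end. This may reflect incomplete detection or assembly of that hairpin-forming repeat rather than its absence.

Between the ITRs, SYFP2, a rapidly maturing monomeric yellow fluorescent protein derived from Aequorea victoria GFP, is expressed from the minimal Rho promoter (minRho). The roughly 1 kb region upstream of the coding sequence is unannotated in the feature table. From the construct name, it should hold an element called hsA2, the enhancer eHGT_128h and the minimal promoter, but the record does not define hsA2 or state which cell population the enhancer targets. A minimal promoter has little activity alone, so expression depends on the adjacent enhancer, which gives the reporter its specificity. Downstream, WPRE3, a shortened woodchuck hepatitis virus posttranscriptional element detected as two fragments, boosts transcript expression, and the bovine growth hormone polyadenylation signal terminates the message.

The stated purpose is a direct-expressing SYFP2 AAV, meaning fluorescence needs no recombinase or other driver. It belongs to a collection of enhancer AAVs developed for genetic access to cortical cell types.
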