Features (pLannotate 1.2.2; 14 found; start..end, strand, type, name):
     12..39      +  repeat_region  AAV2 ITR (fragment): inverted terminal repeat of adeno-associated virus serotype 2 inverted
     68..95      +  repeat_region  AAV2 ITR (fragment): inverted terminal repeat of adeno-associated virus serotype 2 inverted
   1087..1803    +  CDS            SYFP2: SYFP2 is a basic (constitutively fluorescent) yellow fluorescent protein published in 2006, derived from Aequorea victoria. It is reported to be a very rapidly-maturing monomer with moderate acid sensitivity.
   1818..1975    +  misc_feature   WPRE (fragment): woodchuck hepatitis virus posttranscriptional regulatory element
   1981..2061    +  misc_feature   WPRE (fragment): woodchuck hepatitis virus posttranscriptional regulatory element
   2078..2189    +  polyA_signal   bGH poly(A) signal: bovine growth hormone polyadenylation signal
   2307..2447    +  repeat_region  AAV2 ITR: inverted terminal repeat of adeno-associated virus serotype 2 inverted
   2452..2503    -  misc_feature   bom (fragment): basis of mobility region from pBR322
   2522..2977    +  rep_origin     f1 ori (sequence partly withheld): f1 bacteriophage origin of replication; arrow indicates direction of (+) strand synthesis
   2978..3027    -  misc_feature   bom (fragment): basis of mobility region from pBR322
   3129..3164    -  CDS            rop (fragment): Rop protein, which maintains plasmids at low copy number; rop
   3259..3363    +  promoter       AmpR promoter: bla
   3364..4224    +  CDS            AmpR: β-lactamase; bla; confers resistance to ampicillin, carbenicillin, and related antibiotics
   4395..4983    +  rep_origin     ori: high-copy-number ColE1/pMB1/pBR322/pUC origin of replication
>Addgene plasmid #163498 | AiP11621 - pAAV-hsA2-eHGT_128h-minRho-SYFP2-WPRE3-BGHpA (Alias: CN1621) | addgene full sequence | sequence record 325760 | Addgene NGS Result
CCTGCAGGCAGCTGCGCGCTCGCTCGCTCACTGAGGCCGCCCGGGCGTCGGGCGACCTTTGGTCGCCCGG
CCTCAGTGAGCGAGCGAGCGCGCAGAGAGGGAGTGGCCAACTCCATCACTAGGGGTTCCTGCGGCCGCAA
CGCGTTTAGAACAATGGCTGGCCCATAGTAAATGCCGTGTTAGTGTGTTAGTTGCTGTTCTTCCACGTCA
GAAGAGGCACAGACAAATTACCACCAGGTGGCGCTCAGAGTCTGCGGAGGCATCACAACAGCCCTGAATT
TGAATCCTGCTCTGCCACTGCCTAGTTGAGACCTTTTACTACCTGACTAGCTGTTTGTGTATTTTAGGTG
TTTGTTTCATCAAGGTCAGGGGCCTTACCTCTCCTAGTATCATGAGGAGGATCTCAAAGCAGGGAAGGGA
AGCCAGCTGAGGGACCCCTGAGAGGAGATCAGGGGATAAATACTTTGCAACAGAATCCCCATGGGAAACA
TGACAAAATTAGTAACAGGAATGGAGCCTCCCTCAGAGGATACATGAATCGTTGAGTTGAAAATAACCAC
AAGGTCATCAAATCCAGCTGCCACCAACTGCCTGAATATTTTCAACAAATTTTTGAACAAGCAGTCCTCC
AGCCTCCTCCAGCTGCATCCAGCAGCTCAGTGCTCCACCTGACAGCCTCTTCTGATAGCGTGAAGGCTCA
GAAAGCCCCTGTGGGGCCCAGCACATCCTGGGGCAGGCCTCTAGTGGGCAGAGGGCAGCATACTGGGGTC
TGGATCTAACACACTCCTCCATCCAGGTGGTATATTTATAGCCCTGTGCTTTACAGAAAAGACTTCTGAT
GAGATCAAGACTTTAGGCTGTTTATGTGGCTTCTTTCATGAGCCAACTGAATTCGATATCATAATCAACC
ATAGGTACCGAGCTCGGGATTCAGCCGGGAGCTTAGGGAGGGGAGGTCACTTCATAAGGGCCTGGGGGGG
GAGTTGGAGCCACGAGTCGTCCAGCCGGAGCCCCGTGTGGCTGAGCTCCGGCCTCAGAAGCATCCCCGGG
TTGGATCCTTCGAAGCTAGCGCTACCGGTCGCCACCATGGTGAGCAAGGGCGAGGAGCTGTTCACCGGGG
TGGTGCCCATCCTGGTCGAGCTGGACGGCGACGTAAACGGCCACAAGTTCAGCGTGTCCGGCGAGGGCGA
GGGCGATGCCACCTACGGCAAGCTGACCCTGAAGCTGATCTGCACCACCGGCAAGCTGCCCGTGCCCTGG
CCCACCCTCGTGACCACCCTGGGCTACGGCGTGCAGTGCTTCGCCCGCTACCCCGACCACATGAAGCAGC
ACGACTTCTTCAAGTCCGCCATGCCCGAAGGCTACGTCCAGGAGCGCACCATCTTCTTCAAGGACGACGG
CAACTACAAGACCCGCGCCGAGGTGAAGTTCGAGGGCGACACCCTGGTGAACCGCATCGAGCTGAAGGGC
ATCGACTTCAAGGAGGACGGCAACATCCTGGGGCACAAGCTGGAGTACAACTACAACAGCCACAACGTCT
ATATCACCGCCGACAAGCAGAAGAACGGCATCAAGGCCAACTTCAAGATCCGCCACAACATCGAGGACGG
CGGCGTGCAGCTCGCCGACCACTACCAGCAGAACACCCCCATCGGCGACGGCCCCGTGCTGCTGCCCGAC
AACCACTACCTGAGCTACCAGTCCAAGCTGAGCAAAGACCCCAACGAGAAGCGCGATCACATGGTCCTGC
TGGAGTTCGTGACCGCCGCCGGGATCACTCTCGGCATGGACGAGCTGTACAAGTAAGTCGACATCATAAT
CAACCTCTGGATTACAAAATTTGTGAAAGATTGACTGGTATTCTTAACTATGTTGCTCCTTTTACGCTAT
GTGGATACGCTGCTTTAATGCCTTTGTATCATGCTATTGCTTCCCGTATGGCTTTCATTTTCTCCTCCTT
GTATAAATCCTGGTTAGTTCTTGCCACGGCGGAACTCATCGCCGCCTGCCTTGCCCGCTGCTGGACAGGG
GCTCGGCTGTTGGGCACTGACAATTCCGTGGCTCGAGAGATCTTCGACTGTGCCTTCTAGTTGCCAGCCA
TCTGTTGTTTGCCCCTCCCCCGTGCCTTCCTTGACCCTGGAAGGTGCCACTCCCACTGTCCTTTCCTAAT
AAAATGAGGAAATTGCATCGCATTGTCTGAGTAGGTGTCATTCTATTCTGGGGGGTGGGGTGGGGCAGGA
CAGCAAGGGGGAGGATTGGGAAGACAATAGCAGGCATGAGATCTCACGTGCGGACCGAGCGGCCGCAGGA
ACCCCTAGTGATGGAGTTGGCCACTCCCTCTCTGCGCGCTCGCTCGCTCACTGAGGCCGGGCGACCAAAG
GTCGCCCGACGCCCGGGCTTTGCCCGGGCGGCCTCAGTGAGCGAGCGAGCGCGCAGCTGCCTGCAGGGGC
GCCTGATGCGGTATTTTCTCCTTACGCATCTGTGCGGTATTTCACACCGCATA
[95 nt withheld, positions 2504-2598]
T
[46 nt withheld, positions 2600-2645]
C
[141 nt withheld, positions 2647-2787]
CCTTTGACGTTGGAGTCCACGTTCTTT
[37 nt withheld, positions 2815-2851]
ACTCTATCTCGGGCTATTCTTTTGATTTATAAGGGATTTTGCCGATTTCGGTCTATTGGTTAAAAAATGA
GCTGATTTAACAAAAATTTAACGGGAATTTTAACAAAATATTAACGTTTACAATTTTATGGTGCACTCTC
AGTACAATCTGCTCTGATGCCGCATAGTTAAGCCAGCCCCGACACCCGCCAACACCCGCTGACGCGCCCT
GACGGGCTTGTCTGCTCCCGGCATCCGCTTACAGACAAGCTGTGACCGTCTCCGGGAGCTGCATGTGTCA
GAGGTTTTCACCGTCATCACCGAAACGCGCGAGACGAAAGGGCCTCGTGATACGCCTATTTTTATAGGTT
AATGTCATGATAATAATGGTTTCTTAGACGTCAGGTGGCACTTTTCGGGGAAATGTGCGCGGAACCCCTA
TTTGTTTATTTTTCTAAATACATTCAAATATGTATCCGCTCATGAGACAATAACCCTGATAAATGCTTCA
ATAATATTGAAAAAGGAAGAGTATGAGTATTCAACATTTCCGTGTCGCCCTTATTCCCTTTTTTGCGGCA
TTTTGCCTTCCTGTTTTTGCTCACCCAGAAACGCTGGTGAAAGTAAAAGATGCTGAAGATCAGTTGGGTG
CACGAGTGGGTTACATCGAACTGGATCTCAACAGCGGTAAGATCCTTGAGAGTTTTCGCCCCGAAGAACG
TTTTCCAATGATGAGCACTTTTAAAGTTCTGCTATGTGGCGCGGTATTATCCCGTATTGACGCCGGGCAA
GAGCAACTCGGTCGCCGCATACACTATTCTCAGAATGACTTGGTTGAGTACTCACCAGTCACAGAAAAGC
ATCTTACGGATGGCATGACAGTAAGAGAATTATGCAGTGCTGCCATAACCATGAGTGATAACACTGCGGC
CAACTTACTTCTGACAACGATCGGAGGACCGAAGGAGCTAACCGCTTTTTTGCACAACATGGGGGATCAT
GTAACTCGCCTTGATCGTTGGGAACCGGAGCTGAATGAAGCCATACCAAACGACGAGCGTGACACCACGA
TGCCTGTAGCAATGGCAACAACGTTGCGCAAACTATTAACTGGCGAACTACTTACTCTAGCTTCCCGGCA
ACAATTAATAGACTGGATGGAGGCGGATAAAGTTGCAGGACCACTTCTGCGCTCGGCCCTTCCGGCTGGC
TGGTTTATTGCTGATAAATCTGGAGCCGGTGAGCGTGGGTCTCGCGGTATCATTGCAGCACTGGGGCCAG
ATGGTAAGCCCTCCCGTATCGTAGTTATCTACACGACGGGGAGTCAGGCAACTATGGATGAACGAAATAG
ACAGATCGCTGAGATAGGTGCCTCACTGATTAAGCATTGGTAACTGTCAGACCAAGTTTACTCATATATA
CTTTAGATTGATTTAAAACTTCATTTTTAATTTAAAAGGATCTAGGTGAAGATCCTTTTTGATAATCTCA
TGACCAAAATCCCTTAACGTGAGTTTTCGTTCCACTGAGCGTCAGACCCCGTAGAAAAGATCAAAGGATC
TTCTTGAGATCCTTTTTTTCTGCGCGTAATCTGCTGCTTGCAAACAAAAAAACCACCGCTACCAGCGGTG
GTTTGTTTGCCGGATCAAGAGCTACCAACTCTTTTTCCGAAGGTAACTGGCTTCAGCAGAGCGCAGATAC
CAAATACTGTTCTTCTAGTGTAGCCGTAGTTAGGCCACCACTTCAAGAACTCTGTAGCACCGCCTACATA
CCTCGCTCTGCTAATCCTGTTACCAGTGGCTGCTGCCAGTGGCGATAAGTCGTGTCTTACCGGGTTGGAC
TCAAGACGATAGTTACCGGATAAGGCGCAGCGGTCGGGCTGAACGGGGGGTTCGTGCACACAGCCCAGCT
TGGAGCGAACGACCTACACCGAACTGAGATACCTACAGCGTGAGCTATGAGAAAGCGCCACGCTTCCCGA
AGGGAGAAAGGCGGACAGGTATCCGGTAAGCGGCAGGGTCGGAACAGGAGAGCGCACGAGGGAGCTTCCA
GGGGGAAACGCCTGGTATCTTTATAGTCCTGTCGGGTTTCGCCACCTCTGACTTGAGCGTCGATTTTTGT
GATGCTCGTCAGGGGGGCGGAGCCTATGGAAAAACGCCAGCAACGCGGCCTTTTTACGGTTCCTGGCCTT
TTGCTGGCCTTTTGCTCACATGT
